Addgene plasmid #147856: pAc5.1B-EGFP-DmNot1_1467-1717-Q1658A_W
Purpose: Insect Expression of DmNot1_1467-1717-Q1658A
Depositing lab: Elisa Izaurralde. Depositing organization: Max Planck Institute for Developmental Biology. Publication: A DDX6-CNOT1 complex and W-binding pockets in CNOT9 reveal direct links between miRNA target recognition and silencing. Chen Y, Boland A, Kuzuoglu-Ozturk D, Bawankar P, Loh B, Chang CT, Weichenrieder O, Izaurralde E. Mol Cell. 2014 Jun 5;54(5):737-50. doi: 10.1016/j.molcel.2014.03.034. Epub 2014 Apr 24. PubMed 24768540.
Backbone
  Vector backbone: Unknown
  Vector type: Insect Expression
Growth in bacteria
  Bacterial resistance: Ampicillin, 100 μg/mL
  Growth temperature: 37°C
  Growth strain: DH5alpha
  Copy number: Low Copy
Gene/Insert
  Gene/Insert name: DmNot1_1467-1717-Q1658A
  Species: D. melanogaster (fly)
  Entrez Gene: Not1 (a.k.a. Dmel_CG34407, CG1874, CG1884, CG34407, Dmel\CG34407, Dmel_CG1874, Dmel_CG1884, NOT, NOT1, anon-EST:Liang-1.29, anon-WO0118547.221, clone 1.29, not1)
  Cloning method: Unknown
Terms and licenses: Academic/Nonprofit Terms; Industry Terms: Not Available to Industry
Depositor comments: sequence given by NCBI: NM_001103772.2. Plasmids from this collection were made available to the research community and donated after the lab closed. Please note that the sequence provided by the depositing laboratory may be theoretical/predicted or based on Sanger sequencing results. There may be discrepancies between sequencing results obtained by Addgene and the depositor sequence. If an Addgene verified sequence is not available, please contact before placing your order to request that our lab fully sequence the plasmid.
How to cite: pAc5.1B-EGFP-DmNot1_1467-1717-Q1658A_W was a gift from Elisa Izaurralde (Addgene plasmid # 147856 ; http://n2t.net/addgene:147856 ; RRID:Addgene_147856)
