[The description below was written by a language model from this plasmid's Addgene catalogue record and pLannotate feature annotations shown in this document.]
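Description:
pAc5.1B-EGFP-DmNot1_1467-1717-Q1658A_W is an insect-cell expression plasmid for producing a GFP-tagged, point-mutated fragment of Drosophila melanogaster Not1, the scaffold subunit of the CCR4-NOT deadenylase complex. The catalogue lists the backbone as unknown, although the name points to a pAc5.1B-type vector, which fits the annotated parts. The 6.8 kb plasmid is propagated in E. coli using a ColE1/pUC-type origin and selected with ampicillin through the bla gene and its native promoter. The record describes it as low copy even though the origin is annotated as a high-copy type. Short fragments of a tetracycline resistance gene and of SV40 large T antigen are also detected. These appear to be non-functional backbone remnants.

Expression is driven by the constitutive Drosophila actin 5C promoter, which is followed directly by the EGFP coding sequence. The roughly 800 nt gap between EGFP and the downstream V5 epitope tag is not annotated. It is the right size and position to hold the Not1 insert, covering residues 1467–1717 with the Q1658A substitution, so the product would be an N-terminal EGFP fusion. The table does not show whether the V5 tag is read in frame or is preceded by a stop codon. An SV40 polyadenylation signal lies downstream, and the meaning of the "_W" suffix in the name is not explained.

The associated publication concerns the DDX6–CNOT1 complex and the tryptophan-binding pockets in CNOT9 that link miRNA target recognition to silencing. The construct is therefore probably intended for transfecting Drosophila cultured cells to test how the mutation affects Not1 interactions or silencing activity. The deposited sequence may be theoretical rather than experimentally verified.
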