Features (pLannotate 1.2.2; 9 found; start..end, strand, type, name):
     56..2568    +  promoter       Ac5 promoter: Drosophila melanogaster actin 5C promoter
   2588..3304    +  CDS            EGFP: EGFP is a basic (constitutively fluorescent) green fluorescent protein published in 1996, derived from Aequorea victoria. It is reported to be a rapidly-maturing weak dimer with moderate acid sensitivity.
   4101..4142    +  CDS            V5 tag: epitope tag from simian virus 5
   4242..4376    -  polyA_signal   SV40 poly(A) signal: SV40 polyadenylation signal
   4399..4483    -  CDS            large T antigen (fragment): large T antigen from SV40 (simian virus 40)
   4484..4954    +  CDS            TcR (fragment): tetracycline efflux protein; tet; confers resistance to tetracycline
   4998..5586    -  rep_origin     ori: high-copy-number ColE1/pMB1/pBR322/pUC origin of replication
   5757..6617    -  CDS            AmpR: β-lactamase; bla; confers resistance to ampicillin, carbenicillin, and related antibiotics
   6618..6722    -  promoter       AmpR promoter: bla
>Addgene plasmid #147856 | pAc5.1B-EGFP-DmNot1_1467-1717-Q1658A_W | depositor full sequence | sequence record 290303 | Full Sequence
CTTCAAGGAATTAATTCTATATTCTAAAAACACAAATGATACTTCTAAAAAAAATCATGAATGGCATCAA
CTCTGAATCAAATCTTTGCAGATGCACCTACTTCTCATTTCCACTGTCACATCATTTTTCCAGATCTCGC
TGCCTGTTATGTGGCCCACAAACCAAGACACGTTTTATGGCCATTAAAGCTGGCTGATCGTCGCCAAACA
CCAAATACATATCAATATGTACATTCGAGAAAGAAGCGATCAAAGAAGCGTCTTCGGGCGAGTAGGAGAA
TGCGGAGGAGAAGGAGAACGAGCTGATCTAGTATCTCTCCACAATCCAATGCCAACTGACCAACTGGCCA
TATTCGGAGCAATTTGAAGCCAATTTCCATCGCCTGGCGATCGCTCCATTCTTGGCTATATGTTTTTCAC
CGTTCCCGGGGCCATTTTCAAAGACTCGTCGGTAAGATAAGATTGTGTCACTCGCTGTCTCTCTTCATTT
GTCGAAGAATGCTGAGGAATTTCGCGATGACGTCGGCGAGTATTTTGAAGAATGAGAATAATTTGTATTT
ATACGAAAATCAGTTAGTGGAATTTTCTACAAAAACATGTTATCTATAGATAATTTTGTTGCAAAATATG
TTGACTATGACAAAGATTGTATGTATATACCTTTAATGTATTCTCATTTTCTTATGTATTTATAATGGCA
ATGATGATACTGATGATATTTTAAGATGATGCCAGACCACAGGCTGATTTCTGCGTCTTTTGCCGAACGC
AGTGCATGTGCGGTTGTTGTTTTTTGGAATAGTTTCAATTTTCGGACTGTCCGCTTTGATTTCAGTTTCT
TGGCTTATTCAAAAAGCAAAGTAAAGCCAAAAAAGCGAGATGGCAATACCAAATGCGGCAAAACGGTAGT
GGAAGGAAAGGGGTGCGGGGCAGCGGAAGGAAGGGTGGGGCGGGGCGTGGCGGGGTCTGTGGCTGGGCGC
GACGTCACCGACGTTGGAGCCACTCCTTTGACCATGTGTGCGTGTGTGTATTATTCGTGTCTCGCCACTC
GCCGGTTGTTTTTTTCTTTTTATCTCGCTCTCTCTAGCGCCATCTCGTACGCATGCTCAACGCACCGCAT
GTTGCCGTGTCCTTTATGCGTCATTTTGGCTCGAAATAGGCAATTATTTAAACAAAGATTAGTCAACGAA
AACGCTAAAATAAATAAGTCTACAATATGGTTACTTATTGCCATGTGTGTGCAGCCAACGATAGCAACAA
AAGCAACAACACAGTGGCTTTCCCTCTTTCACTTTTTGTTTGCAAGCGCGTGCGAGCAAGACGGCACGAC
CGGCAAACGCAATTACGCTGACAAAGAGCAGACGAAGTTTTGGCCGAAAAACATCAAGGCGCCTGATACG
AATGCATTTGCAATAACAATTGCGATATTTAATATTGTTTATGAAGCTGTTTGACTTCAAAACACACAAA
AAAAAAAATAAAACAAATTATTTGAAAGAGAATTAGGAATCGGACAGCTTATCGTTACGGGCTAACAGCA
CACCGAGACGAAATAGCTTACCTGACGTCACAGCCTCTGGAAGAACTGCCGCCAAGCAGAGAGAGAGAGA
AAAAGAGGGAGAGCAGCTTAGACCGCATGTGCTTGTGTGTGAGGCGTCTCTCTCTTCGTCTCCTGTTTGC
GCAAACGCATAGACTGCACTGAGAAAATCGATTACCTATTTTTTATGAATGAATATTTGCACTATTACTA
TTCAAAACTATTAAGATAGCAATCACATTCAATAGCCAAATACTATACCACCTGAGCGATGCAACGAAAT
GATCAATTTGAGCAAAAATGCTGCATATTTAGGACGGCATCATTATAGAAATGCTTCTTGCTGTGTACTT
TTCTCTCGTCTGGCAGCTGTTTCGCCGTTATTGTTAAAACCGGCTTAAGTTAGGTGTGTTTTCTACGACT
AGTGATGCCCCTACTAGAAGATGTGTGTTGCACAAATGTCCCTGAATAACCAATTTGAAGTGCAGATAGC
AGTAAACGTAAGCTAATATGAATATTATTTAACTGTAATGTTTTAATATCGCTGGACATTACTAATAAAC
CCACTATAAACACATGTACATATGTATGTTTTGGCATACAATGAGTAGTTGGGGAAAAAATGTGTAAAAG
CACCGTGACCATCACAGCATAAAGATAACCAGCTGAAGTATCGAATATGAGTAACCCCCAAATTGAATCA
CATGCCGCAACTGATAGGACCCATGGAAGTACACTCTTCATGGCGATATACAAGACACACACAAGCACGA
ACACCCAGTTGCGGAGGAAATTCTCCGTAAATGAAAACCCAATCGGCGAACAATTCATACCCATATATGG
TAAAAGTTTTGAACGCGACTTGAGAGCGGAGAGCATTGCGGCTGATAAGGTTTTAGCGCTAAGCGGGCTT
TATAAAACGGGCTGCGGGACCAGTTTTCATATCACTACCGTTTGAGTTCTTGTGCTGTGTGGATACTCCT
CCCGACACAAAGCCGCTCCATCAGCCAGCAGTCGTCTAATCCAGAGACCCCGGATCGGGGTACCAACATG
GTGAGCAAGGGCGAGGAGCTGTTCACCGGGGTGGTGCCCATCCTGGTCGAGCTGGACGGCGACGTAAACG
GCCACAAGTTCAGCGTGTCCGGCGAGGGCGAGGGCGATGCCACCTACGGCAAGCTGACCCTGAAGTTCAT
CTGCACCACCGGCAAGCTGCCCGTGCCCTGGCCCACCCTCGTGACCACCCTGACCTACGGCGTGCAGTGC
TTCAGCCGCTACCCCGACCACATGAAGCAGCACGACTTCTTCAAGTCCGCCATGCCCGAAGGCTACGTCC
AGGAGCGCACCATCTTCTTCAAGGACGACGGCAACTACAAGACCCGCGCCGAGGTGAAGTTCGAGGGCGA
CACCCTGGTGAACCGCATCGAGCTGAAGGGCATCGACTTCAAGGAGGACGGCAACATCCTGGGGCACAAG
CTGGAGTACAACTACAACAGCCACAACGTCTATATCATGGCCGACAAGCAGAAGAACGGCATCAAGGTGA
ACTTCAAGATCCGCCACAACATCGAGGACGGCAGCGTGCAGCTCGCCGACCACTACCAGCAGAACACCCC
CATCGGCGACGGCCCCGTGCTGCTGCCCGACAACCACTACCTGAGCACCCAGTCCGCCCTGAGCAAAGAC
CCCAACGAGAAGCGCGATCACATGGTCCTGCTGGAGTTCGTGACCGCCGCCGGGATCACTCTCGGCATGG
ACGAGCTGTACAAGCCAAGCTTAATTAAGATGCGCTATTCATACGTGGACGTAAACGTGAGCAACTTCCA
GCTTATTGGTCAGCAGTTGGTACTGCCACCCAATACTCCGTTCCTGCACGCCAATCCCGGAATCAAACAC
ATGGTCGTCAACGCCGTGGAGCGCACGATAACCGACTGGTTGCAGCCTATTGTGGACCGAAGCATCCGCA
TTGCCTGTGCCACCACCGAGCAGATCATCCGCAAGGACTTCGCCCTGGATGCTGACGAGAACCGAATGCG
CACTGCCGCTCATCAGATGGTACGAAACCTTGCCGCCGGCATGGCCATGATTACCGGTAAGGATGAGATA
GCGCGTGCTATTAGCCAGAATCTGCACAAGGCCTTGCTGTCGGGTCTAAATGGGATGCCCAGCATGGCTG
AGATCCAAGCTGCTGCTATGCAGTTAGCCAGCGAAAATGTTGAGCTAGTTTGCGCTTTCATTCAGAAAAC
ATCTGCTGAAAAGGCAGCCGCAGAGATCGATAGGCGTCTAAGCACCGATTTCGAGACCAGAAAAATTGCT
CGTGAAGAGGGCAACCGCTTTGTGGACGCCCAGATCCTCACCTATGCACAGGAGCGTCTTCCAGAAGCAG
TGCGCATCAAGGTGGGCGCGGCTCCAGCTACACTTTATGCTGTGTACTCGGAGTTCGCTAGAAGCATACC
TGGCTTCCAGCAGATGAGCGATCGCGATATTGCCCTGTTTGTGCCCAAGCCGACGGATTTGTCTCAGCCA
AATGTGTTTGCTAATTGATCTAGAGGGCCCGCGGTTCGAAGGTAAGCCTATCCCTAACCCTCTCCTCGGT
CTCGATTCTACGCGTACCGGTCATCATCACCATCACCATTGAGTTTAAACCCGCTGATCAGCCTCGACTG
TGCCTTCTAAGGCCTGAGCTCGCTGATCAGCCTCGATCGAGGATCCAGACATGATAAGATACATTGATGA
GTTTGGACAAACCACAACTAGAATGCAGTGAAAAAAATGCTTTATTTGTGAAATTTGTGATGCTATTGCT
TTATTTGTAACCATTATAAGCTGCAATAAACAAGTTAACAACAACAATTGCATTCATTTTATGTTTCAGG
TTCAGGGGGAGGTGTGGGAGGTTTTTTAAAGCAAGTAAAACCTCTACAAATGTGGTATGGCTGATTATGA
TCAGTCGACCGATGCCCTTGAGAGCCTTCAACCCAGTCAGCTCCTTCCGGTGGGCGCGGGGCATGACTAT
CGTCGCCGCACTTATGACTGTCTTCTTTATCATGCAACTCGTAGGACAGGTGCCGGCAGCGCTCTGGGTC
ATTTTCGGCGAGGACCGCTTTCGCTGGAGCGCGACGATGATCGGCCTGTCGCTTGCGGTATTCGGAATCT
TGCACGCCCTCGCTCAAGCCTTCGTCACTGGTCCCGCCACCAAACGTTTCGGCGAGAAGCAGGCCATTAT
CGCCGGCATGGCGGCCGACGCGCTGGGCTACGTCTTGCTGGCGTTCGCGACGCGAGGCTGGATGGCCTTC
CCCATTATGATTCTTCTCGCTTCCGGCGGCATCGGGATGCCCGCGTTGCAGGCCATGCTGTCCAGGCAGG
TAGATGACGACCATCAGGGACAGCTTCAAGGATCGCTCGCGGCTCTTACCAGCCAGCAAAAGGCCAGGAA
CCGTAAAAAGGCCGCGTTGCTGGCGTTTTTCCATAGGCTCCGCCCCCCTGACGAGCATCACAAAAATCGA
CGCTCAAGTCAGAGGTGGCGAAACCCGACAGGACTATAAAGATACCAGGCGTTTCCCCCTGGAAGCTCCC
TCGTGCGCTCTCCTGTTCCGACCCTGCCGCTTACCGGATACCTGTCCGCCTTTCTCCCTTCGGGAAGCGT
GGCGCTTTCTCAATGCTCACGCTGTAGGTATCTCAGTTCGGTGTAGGTCGTTCGCTCCAAGCTGGGCTGT
GTGCACGAACCCCCCGTTCAGCCCGACCGCTGCGCCTTATCCGGTAACTATCGTCTTGAGTCCAACCCGG
TAAGACACGACTTATCGCCACTGGCAGCAGCCACTGGTAACAGGATTAGCAGAGCGAGGTATGTAGGCGG
TGCTACAGAGTTCTTGAAGTGGTGGCCTAACTACGGCTACACTAGAAGGACAGTATTTGGTATCTGCGCT
CTGCTGAAGCCAGTTACCTTCGGAAAAAGAGTTGGTAGCTCTTGATCCGGCAAACAAACCACCGCTGGTA
GCGGTGGTTTTTTTGTTTGCAAGCAGCAGATTACGCGCAGAAAAAAAGGATCTCAAGAAGATCCTTTGAT
CTTTTCTACGGGGTCTGACGCTCAGTGGAACGAAAACTCACGTTAAGGGATTTTGGTCATGAGATTATCA
AAAAGGATCTTCACCTAGATCCTTTTAAATTAAAAATGAAGTTTTAAATCAATCTAAAGTATATATGAGT
AAACTTGGTCTGACAGTTACCAATGCTTAATCAGTGAGGCACCTATCTCAGCGATCTGTCTATTTCGTTC
ATCCATAGTTGCCTGACTCCCCGTCGTGTAGATAACTACGATACGGGAGGGCTTACCATCTGGCCCCAGT
GCTGCAATGATACCGCGAGACCCACGCTCACCGGCTCCAGATTTATCAGCAATAAACCAGCCAGCCGGAA
GGGCCGAGCGCAGAAGTGGTCCTGCAACTTTATCCGCCTCCATCCAGTCTATTAATTGTTGCCGGGAAGC
TAGAGTAAGTAGTTCGCCAGTTAATAGTTTGCGCAACGTTGTTGCCATTGCTGCAGGCATCGTGGTGTCA
CGCTCGTCGTTTGGTATGGCTTCATTCAGCTCCGGTTCCCAACGATCAAGGCGAGTTACATGATCCCCCA
TGTTGTGCAAAAAAGCGGTTAGCTCCTTCGGTCCTCCGATCGTTGTCAGAAGTAAGTTGGCCGCAGTGTT
ATCACTCATGGTTATGGCAGCACTGCATAATTCTCTTACTGTCATGCCATCCGTAAGATGCTTTTCTGTG
ACTGGTGAGTACTCAACCAAGTCATTCTGAGAATAGTGTATGCGGCGACCGAGTTGCTCTTGCCCGGCGT
CAACACGGGATAATACCGCGCCACATAGCAGAACTTTAAAAGTGCTCATCATTGGAAAACGTTCTTCGGG
GCGAAAACTCTCAAGGATCTTACCGCTGTTGAGATCCAGTTCGATGTAACCCACTCGTGCACCCAACTGA
TCTTCAGCATCTTTTACTTTCACCAGCGTTTCTGGGTGAGCAAAAACAGGAAGGCAAAATGCCGCAAAAA
AGGGAATAAGGGCGACACGGAAATGTTGAATACTCATACTCTTCCTTTTTCAATATTATTGAAGCATTTA
TCAGGGTTATTGTCTCATGAGCGGATACATATTTGAATGTATTTAGAAAAATAAACAAATAGGGGTTCCG
CGCACATTTCCCCGAAAAGTGCCACCTGACGTCTAAGAAACCATTATTATCATGACATTAACCTATAAAA
ATAGGCGTATCACGAGGCCCTTTCGT
